>Addgene plasmid #197219 | pmiRFP680-Actin-C-18 | addgene full sequence | sequence record 388146 | Addgene NGS Result
TAGTTATTAATAGTAATCAATTACGGGGTCATTAGTTCATAGCCCATATATGGAGTTCCGCGTTACATAA
CTTACGGTAAATGGCCCGCCTGGCTGACCGCCCAACGACCCCCGCCCATTGACGTCAATAATGACGTATG
TTCCCATAGTAACGCCAATAGGGACTTTCCATTGACGTCAATGGGTGGAGTATTTACGGTAAACTGCCCA
CTTGGCAGTACATCAAGTGTATCATATGCCAAGTACGCCCCCTATTGACGTCAATGACGGTAAATGGCCC
GCCTGGCATTATGCCCAGTACATGACCTTATGGGACTTTCCTACTTGGCAGTACATCTACGTATTAGTCA
TCGCTATTACCATGGTGATGCGGTTTTGGCAGTACATCAATGGGCGTGGATAGCGGTTTGACTCACGGGG
ATTTCCAAGTCTCCACCCCATTGACGTCAATGGGAGTTTGTTTTGGCACCAAAATCAACGGGACTTTCCA
AAATGTCGTAACAACTCCGCCCCATTGACGCAAATGGGCGGTAGGCGTGTACGGTGGGAGGTCTATATAA
GCAGAGCTGGTTTAGTGAACCGTCAGATCCGCTAGCGCTACCGGTCGCCACCATGGCGGAAGGATCCGTC
GCCAGGCAGCCTGACCTCTTGACCTGCGACGATGAGCCGATCCATATCCCCGGTGCCATCCAACCGCATG
GACTGCTGCTCGCCCTCGCCGCCGACATGACGATCGTTGCCGGCAGCGACAACCTTCCCGAACTCACCGG
ACTGGCGATCGGCGCCCTGATCGGCCGCTCTGCGGCCGATGTCTTCGACTCGGAGACGCACAACCGTCTG
ACGATCGCCTTGGCCGAGCCCGGGGCGGCCGTCGGAGCACCGATCACTGTCGGCTTCACGATGCGAAAGG
ACGCAGGCTTCATCGGCTCCTGGCATCGCCATGATCAGCTCATCTTCCTCGAGCTCGAGCCTCCCCAGCG
GGACGTCGCCGAGCCGCAGGCGTTCTTCCGCCGCACCAACAGCGCCATCCGCCGCCTTCAGGCCGCCGAA
ACCTTGGAAAGCGCCTGCGCCGCCGCGGCGCAAGAGGTGCGGAAGATTACCGGCTTCGATCGGGTGATGA
TCTATCGCTTCGCCTCCGACTTCAGCGGCGAAGTGATCGCAGAGGATCGGTGCGCCGAGGTCGAGTCAAA
ACTAGGCCTGCACTATCCTGCCTCAACCGTGCCGGCGCAGGCCCGTCGGCTCTATACCATCAACCCGGTA
CGGATCATTCCCGATATCAATTATCGGCCGGTGCCGGTCACCCCAGACCTCAATCCGGTCACCGGGCGGC
CGATTGATCTTAGCTTCGCCATCCTGCGCAGCGTCTCGCCCTGCCATCTGGAGTTCATGCGCAACATAGG
CATGCACGGCACGATGTCGATCTCGATTTTGCGCGGCGAGCGACTGTGGGGATTGATCGTTTGCCATCAC
CGAACGCCGTACTACGTCGATCTCGATGGCCGCCAAGCCTGCAAGAGGGTCGCCGAGAGGCTGGCCACTC
AGATCGGCGTGATGGAAGAGTCCGGACTCAGATCTGGCAGCGGTGGAGGCAGCGCATCCGGCGGAAGCGG
AAGCGATGATGATATCGCCGCGCTCGTCGTCGACAACGGCTCCGGCATGTGCAAGGCCGGCTTCGCGGGC
GACGATGCCCCCCGGGCCGTCTTCCCCTCCATCGTGGGGCGCCCCAGGCACCAGGGCGTGATGGTGGGCA
TGGGTCAGAAGGATTCCTATGTGGGCGACGAGGCCCAGAGCAAGAGAGGCATCCTCACCCTGAAGTACCC
CATCGAGCACGGCATCGTCACCAACTGGGACGACATGGAGAAAATCTGGCACCACACCTTCTACAATGAG
CTGCGTGTGGCTCCCGAGGAGCACCCCGTGCTGCTGACCGAGGCCCCCCTGAACCCCAAGGCCAACCGCG
AGAAGATGACCCAGATCATGTTTGAGACCTTCAACACCCCAGCCATGTACGTTGCTATCCAGGCTGTGCT
ATCCCTGTACGCCTCTGGCCGTACCACTGGCATCGTGATGGACTCCGGTGACGGGGTCACCCACACTGTG
CCCATCTACGAGGGGTATGCCCTCCCCCATGCCATCCTGCGTCTGGACCTGGCTGGCCGGGACCTGACTG
ACTACCTCATGAAGATCCTCACCGAGCGCGGCTACAGCTTCACCACCACGGCCGAGCGGGAAATCGTGCG
TGACATTAAGGAGAAGCTGTGCTACGTCGCCCTGGACTTCGAGCAAGAGATGGCCACGGCTGCTTCCAGC
TCCTCCCTGGAGAAGAGCTACGAGCTGCCTGACGGCCAGGTCATCACCATTGGCAATGAGCGGTTCCGCT
GCCCTGAGGCACTCTTCCAGCCTTCCTTCCTGGGCATGGAGTCCTGTGGCATCCACGAAACTACCTTCAA
CTCCATCATGAAGTGTGACGTGGACATCCGCAAAGACCTGTACGCCAACACAGTGCTGTCTGGCGGCACC
ACCATGTACCCTGGCATTGCCGACAGGATGCAGAAGGAGATCACTGCCCTGGCACCCAGCACAATGAAGA
TCAAGATCATTGCTCCTCCTGAGCGCAAGTACTCCGTGTGGATCGGCGGCTCCATCCTGGCCTCGCTGTC
CACCTTCCAGCAGATGTGGATCAGCAAGCAGGAGTATGACGAGTCCGGCCCCTCCATCGTCCACCGCAAA
TGCTTCTAGGGATCCACCGGATCTAGATAACTGATCATAATCAGCCATACCACATTTGTAGAGGTTTTAC
TTGCTTTAAAAAACCTCCCACACCTCCCCCTGAACCTGAAACATAAAATGAATGCAATTGTTGTTGTTAA
CTTGTTTATTGCAGCTTATAATGGTTACAAATAAAGCAATAGCATCACAAATTTCACAAATAAAGCATTT
TTTTCACTGCATTCTAGTTGTGGTTTGTCCAAACTCATCAATGTATCTTAAGGCGTAAATTGTAAGCGTT
AATATTTTGTTAAAATTCGCGTTAAATTTTTGTTAAATCAGCTCATTTTTTAACCAATAGGCCGAAATCG
GCAAAATCCCTTATAAATCAAAAGAATAGACCGAGATAGGGT
[37 nt withheld, positions 3123-3159]
AAAGAACGTGGACTCCAACGTCAAAGG
[49 nt withheld, positions 3187-3235]
T
[91 nt withheld, positions 3237-3327]
G
[124 nt withheld, positions 3329-3452]
CAGGTGGCACTTTTCGGGGAAATGTGCGCGGAACCCCTATTTGTTTATTTTTCTAAATACATTCAAATAT
GTATCCGCTCATGAGACAATAACCCTGATAAATGCTTCAATAATATTGAAAAAGGAAGAGTCCTGAGGCG
GAAAGAACCAGCTGTGGAATGTGTGTCAGTTAGGGTGTGGAAAGTCCCCAGGCTCCCCAGCAGGCAGAAG
TATGCAAAGCATGCATCTCAATTAGTCAGCAACCATAGTCCCGCCCCTAACTCCGCCCATCCCGCCCCTA
ACTCCGCCCAGTTCCGCCCATTCTCCGCCCCATGGCTGACTAATTTTTTTTATTTATGCAGAGGCCGAGG
CCGCCTCGGCCTCTGAGCTATTCCAGAAGTAGTGAGGAGGCTTTTTTGGAGGCCTAGGCTTTTGCAAAGA
TCGATCAAGAGACAGGATGAGGATCGTTTCGCATGATTGAACAAGATGGATTGCACGCAGGTTCTCCGGC
CGCTTGGGTGGAGAGGCTATTCGGCTATGACTGGGCACAACAGACAATCGGCTGCTCTGATGCCGCCGTG
TTCCGGCTGTCAGCGCAGGGGCGCCCGGTTCTTTTTGTCAAGACCGACCTGTCCGGTGCCCTGAATGAAC
TGCAAGACGAGGCAGCGCGGCTATCGTGGCTGGCCACGACGGGCGTTCCTTGCGCAGCTGTGCTCGACGT
TGTCACTGAAGCGGGAAGGGACTGGCTGCTATTGGGCGAAGTGCCGGGGCAGGATCTCCTGTCATCTCAC
CTTGCTCCTGCCGAGAAAGTATCCATCATGGCTGATGCAATGCGGCGGCTGCATACGCTTGATCCGGCTA
CCTGCCCATTCGACCACCAAGCGAAACATCGCATCGAGCGAGCACGTACTCGGATGGAAGCCGGTCTTGT
CGATCAGGATGATCTGGACGAAGAGCATCAGGGGCTCGCGCCAGCCGAACTGTTCGCCAGGCTCAAGGCG
AGCATGCCCGACGGCGAGGATCTCGTCGTGACCCATGGCGATGCCTGCTTGCCGAATATCATGGTGGAAA
ATGGCCGCTTTTCTGGATTCATCGACTGTGGCCGGCTGGGTGTGGCGGACCGCTATCAGGACATAGCGTT
GGCTACCCGTGATATTGCTGAAGAGCTTGGCGGCGAATGGGCTGACCGCTTCCTCGTGCTTTACGGTATC
GCCGCTCCCGATTCGCAGCGCATCGCCTTCTATCGCCTTCTTGACGAGTTCTTCTGAGCGGGACTCTGGG
GTTCGAAATGACCGACCAAGCGACGCCCAACCTGCCATCACGAGATTTCGATTCCACCGCCGCCTTCTAT
GAAAGGTTGGGCTTCGGAATCGTTTTCCGGGACGCCGGCTGGATGATCCTCCAGCGCGGGGATCTCATGC
TGGAGTTCTTCGCCCACCCTAGGGGGAGGCTAACTGAAACACGGAAGGAGACAATACCGGAAGGAACCCG
CGCTATGACGGCAATAAAAAGACAGAATAAAACGCACGGTGTTGGGTCGTTTGTTCATAAACGCGGGGTT
CGGTCCCAGGGCTGGCACTCTGTCGATACCCCACCGAGACCCCATTGGGGCCAATACGCCCGCGTTTCTT
CCTTTTCCCCACCCCACCCCCCAAGTTCGGGTGAAGGCCCAGGGCTCGCAGCCAACGTCGGGGCGGCAGG
CCCTGCCATAGCCTCAGGTTACTCATATATACTTTAGATTGATTTAAAACTTCATTTTTAATTTAAAAGG
ATCTAGGTGAAGATCCTTTTTGATAATCTCATGACCAAAATCCCTTAACGTGAGTTTTCGTTCCACTGAG
CGTCAGACCCCGTAGAAAAGATCAAAGGATCTTCTTGAGATCCTTTTTTTCTGCGCGTAATCTGCTGCTT
GCAAACAAAAAAACCACCGCTACCAGCGGTGGTTTGTTTGCCGGATCAAGAGCTACCAACTCTTTTTCCG
AAGGTAACTGGCTTCAGCAGAGCGCAGATACCAAATACTGTTCTTCTAGTGTAGCCGTAGTTAGGCCACC
ACTTCAAGAACTCTGTAGCACCGCCTACATACCTCGCTCTGCTAATCCTGTTACCAGTGGCTGCTGCCAG
TGGCGATAAGTCGTGTCTTACCGGGTTGGACTCAAGACGATAGTTACCGGATAAGGCGCAGCGGTCGGGC
TGAACGGGGGGTTCGTGCACACAGCCCAGCTTGGAGCGAACGACCTACACCGAACTGAGATACCTACAGC
GTGAGCTATGAGAAAGCGCCACGCTTCCCGAAGGGAGAAAGGCGGACAGGTATCCGGTAAGCGGCAGGGT
CGGAACAGGAGAGCGCACGAGGGAGCTTCCAGGGGGAAACGCCTGGTATCTTTATAGTCCTGTCGGGTTT
CGCCACCTCTGACTTGAGCGTCGATTTTTGTGATGCTCGTCAGGGGGGCGGAGCCTATGGAAAAACGCCA
GCAACGCGGCCTTTTTACGGTTCCTGGCCTTTTGCTGGCCTTTTGCTCACATGTTCTTTCCTGCGTTATC
CCCTGATTCTGTGGATAACCGTATTACCGCCATGCAT
Features (pLannotate 1.2.2; 14 found; start..end, strand, type, name):
     61..364     +  enhancer       CMV enhancer: human cytomegalovirus immediate early enhancer
    365..568     +  promoter       CMV promoter: human cytomegalovirus (CMV) immediate early promoter
    613..1560    +  CDS            miRFP680: miRFP680 is a basic (constitutively fluorescent) near ir fluorescent protein published in 2020, derived from Rhodopseudomonas palustris CGA009. It has low acid sensitivity. It requires the cofactor biliverdin for fluorescence.
   1615..2736    +  CDS            ACTB: ACTB_BOVIN - Experimental evidence at protein level: Swiss-Prot protein existence level 1. Actin is a highly conserved protein that polymerizes to produce filaments that form cross-linked networks in the cytoplasm of cells. Actin exists in both monomeric (G-actin) and polymeric (F-actin) forms, both forms playing key functions, such as cell motility and contraction. In addition to their role in the cytoplasmic cytoskeleton, G- and F-actin also localize in the nucleus, and regulate gene transcription and motility and repair of damaged DNA. From Bos taurus (Bovine).
   2762..2846    +  CDS            large T antigen (fragment): large T antigen from SV40 (simian virus 40)
   2869..2990    +  polyA_signal   SV40 poly(A) signal: SV40 polyadenylation signal
   3024..3452    -  rep_origin     f1 ori (sequence partly withheld): f1 bacteriophage origin of replication; arrow indicates direction of (+) strand synthesis
   3479..3583    +  promoter       AmpR promoter: bla
   3652..3862    +  promoter       SV40 promoter: SV40 early promoter
   3905..4699    +  CDS            NeoR/KanR: aminoglycoside phosphotransferase from Tn5; aph(3')-II (or nptII); confers resistance to neomycin, kanamycin, and G418 (Geneticin®)
   4720..4872    +  CDS            ble (fragment): BLE_KLEPN - Experimental evidence at protein level: Swiss-Prot protein existence level 1. Binding protein with a strong affinity to the bleomycin family of antibiotics. Binds to CL990; an antimitotic-antibiotic compound. From Klebsiella pneumoniae.
   4931..4978    +  polyA_signal   HSV TK poly(A) signal: herpes simplex virus thymidine kinase polyadenylation signal (Cole and Stacy, 1985)
   5069..5085    -  polyA_signal   bGH poly(A) signal (fragment): bovine growth hormone polyadenylation signal
   5307..5895    +  rep_origin     ori: high-copy-number ColE1/pMB1/pBR322/pUC origin of replication
