[The description below was written by a language model from this plasmid's Addgene catalogue record and pLannotate feature annotations shown in this document.]
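Description:
pmiRFP680-Actin-C-18 is a mammalian expression plasmid of about 6 kb built on a pN1-type backbone. It drives constitutive expression of a near-infrared fluorescent protein fused to actin. It replicates in bacteria from a high-copy ColE1/pUC-type origin and also carries an f1 phage origin. Selection relies on a single NeoR/KanR (Tn5 aminoglycoside phosphotransferase) cassette placed behind tandem bacterial (bla) and SV40 early promoters and closed by an HSV TK polyadenylation signal. The same gene therefore gives kanamycin resistance in E. coli and can confer G418 resistance in transfected mammalian cells. Short annotated fragments of ble, SV40 large T antigen and a bGH poly(A) signal appear to be partial matches within backbone sequence rather than functional elements.

The expression cassette consists of the human CMV immediate-early enhancer and promoter, the miRFP680 coding sequence, a short gap of roughly 18 codons that is consistent with the "C-18" linker designation, a beta-actin coding sequence, and an SV40 polyadenylation signal. The fluorescent protein thus sits at the N-terminus of actin. miRFP680 is a constitutively fluorescent near-infrared protein derived from a Rhodopseudomonas palustris bacteriophytochrome, and it needs biliverdin as a cofactor for fluorescence. The catalogue lists the insert species as mouse, whereas the automated annotation matched the actin to the bovine ACTB entry, which probably reflects the very high conservation of this protein. The plasmid was deposited with a study that quantitatively compared near-infrared fluorescent proteins. It serves to label the actin cytoskeleton in mammalian cells, for example to see how miRFP680 performs as a fusion tag on a filamentous structure.
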