Addgene plasmid #197219: pmiRFP680-Actin-C-18
Purpose: Expresses the fusion protein of miRFP680-Actin-C-18 in mammalian cells
Depositing lab: Kiryl Piatkevich. Depositing organization: Westlake University. Publication: Quantitative assessment of near-infrared fluorescent proteins. Zhang H, Papadaki S, Sun X, Wang X, Drobizhev M, Yao L, Rehbock M, Koster RW, Wu L, Namikawa K, Piatkevich KD. Nat Methods. 2023 Sep 4. doi: 10.1038/s41592-023-01975-z. PubMed 37666982.
Backbone
  Vector backbone: pN1
  Vector type: Mammalian Expression
Growth in bacteria
  Bacterial resistance: Kanamycin, 50 μg/mL
  Growth temperature: 37°C
  Growth strain: NEB Stable
  Copy number: High Copy
Gene/Insert
  Gene/Insert name: miRFP680-Actin-C-18
  Species: M. musculus (mouse)
  Cloning method: Gibson Cloning
Terms and licenses: Academic/Nonprofit Terms; Industry Terms: Not Available to Industry
Depositor comments: Please visit https://www.researchsquare.com/article/rs-797586/v1 for preprint.
How to cite: pmiRFP680-Actin-C-18 was a gift from Kiryl Piatkevich (Addgene plasmid # 197219 ; http://n2t.net/addgene:197219 ; RRID:Addgene_197219)
